Addgene plasmid #90598: CDCA3 B11.6 gRNA
Purpose: 3rd generation lentiviral gRNA plasmid targeting human CDCA3
Depositing lab: Iain Cheeseman. Depositing organization: Whitehead Institute for Biomedical Research. Publication: Large-Scale Analysis of CRISPR/Cas9 Cell-Cycle Knockouts Reveals the Diversity of p53-Dependent Responses to Cell-Cycle Defects. McKinley KL, Cheeseman IM. Dev Cell. 2017 Feb 27;40(4):405-420.e2. doi: 10.1016/j.devcel.2017.01.012. Epub 2017 Feb 16. PubMed 28216383.
Backbone
  Vector backbone: pLenti-sgRNA
  Backbone manufacturer: Eric Lander & David Sabatini labs (Addgene plasmid #71409)
  Backbone size w/o insert (bp): 9151
  Vector type: Lentiviral, CRISPR
  Selectable markers: Puromycin
Growth in bacteria
  Bacterial resistance: Ampicillin, 100 μg/mL
  Growth temperature: 37°C
  Growth strain: NEB Stable
  Copy number: Unknown
Gene/Insert
  Gene/Insert name: CDCA3 (Guide Designation B11.6) (alt name: pKMKO series)
  gRNA/shRNA sequence: CACCGTCCGTGCAATACCAAGAGT
  Species: H. sapiens (human)
  Promoter: U6
  Cloning method: Restriction Enzyme; 5′ cloning site BsmBI (destroyed during cloning); 3′ cloning site BsmBI (destroyed during cloning)
  Sequencing primers: 5′ hU6-F (5'-GAGGGCCTATTTCCCATGATT-3'); 3′ EF1a-R (5'-CACGGCGACTACTGCACTTA-3')
Terms and licenses: Academic/Nonprofit Terms; Industry Terms: Not Available to Industry
Depositor comments: Please note that gRNA target sequence listed is not strictly the 20nt spacer sequence, but also contains the 5' BsmBI overhang. For more information about knockout human cell lines generated using this plasmid, please see http://cellcycleknockouts.wi.mit.edu/ .
How to cite: CDCA3 B11.6 gRNA was a gift from Iain Cheeseman (Addgene plasmid # 90598 ; http://n2t.net/addgene:90598 ; RRID:Addgene_90598)
