[The description below was written by a language model from this plasmid's Addgene catalogue record and pLannotate feature annotations shown in this document.]
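Description:
CDCA3 B11.6 gRNA is a third-generation lentiviral CRISPR guide plasmid built on the pLenti-sgRNA backbone and designed to express a single guide RNA against human CDCA3. In bacteria it is maintained through a high-copy ColE1/pUC-type origin and selected with ampicillin via the β-lactamase gene. An f1 origin, an SV40 origin and remnants of lac/lacZα cloning-vector sequence are also annotated in the backbone. The sequenced record is 7,301 nt, which is smaller than the 9,151 bp listed for the empty backbone. The record does not explain the difference, but it would be consistent with loss of a stuffer fragment when the guide was inserted between the two BsmBI sites, which were destroyed during cloning.

The viral cassette has the typical self-inactivating layout. An RSV promoter drives a truncated HIV-1 5' LTR, making genomic RNA production Tat-independent. This is followed by the Ψ packaging signal with a partial gag region, the Rev response element for nuclear export, a cPPT/CTS, a WPRE to boost transcript expression, and a ΔU3 3' LTR followed by an SV40 polyadenylation signal. Within this frame, the human U6 RNA polymerase III promoter transcribes the CDCA3-targeting spacer fused to the Streptococcus pyogenes guide scaffold (annotated as a tracrRNA fragment). A separate EF-1α core promoter drives puromycin N-acetyltransferase for selection of transduced mammalian cells.

No Cas9 is encoded, so the nuclease must be supplied separately, for example by a Cas9-expressing cell line. The plasmid belongs to a guide series (pKMKO) used in a large-scale analysis of cell-cycle gene knockouts in human cells and of p53-dependent responses to the resulting defects.
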