Features (pLannotate 1.2.2; 28 found; start..end, strand, type, name):
      1..24      +  rep_origin     RSF ori (fragment): Plasmids containing the RSF 1030 origin of replication can be propagated in E. coli cells that contain additional plasmids with compatible origins.
     26..118     +  CDS            lacI (fragment): lac repressor; lacI; The lac repressor binds to the lac operator to inhibit transcription in E. coli. This inhibition can be relieved by adding lactose or isopropyl-β-D-thiogalactopyranoside (IPTG).
    131..152     +  protein_bind   CAP binding site: CAP binding activates transcription in the presence of cAMP. E. coli catabolite activator protein
    167..197     +  promoter       lac promoter: promoter for the E. coli lac operon
    205..221     +  protein_bind   lac operator: The lac repressor binds to the lac operator to inhibit transcription in E. coli. This inhibition can be relieved by adding lactose or isopropyl-β-D-thiogalactopyranoside (IPTG). lac repressor encoded by lacI
    266..284     +  promoter       T3 promoter: promoter for bacteriophage T3 RNA polymerase
    312..538     +  promoter       RSV promoter: Rous sarcoma virus enhancer/promoter
    539..719     +  LTR            5' LTR (truncated): truncated 5' long terminal repeat (LTR) from HIV-1
    766..891     +  misc_feature   HIV-1 Ψ: packaging signal of human immunodeficiency virus type 1
    875..1238    +  CDS            HIV-1 gag (fragment): gag protein from human immunodeficiency virus 1; gag
   1384..1617    +  misc_feature   RRE: The Rev response element (RRE) of HIV-1 allows for Rev-dependent mRNA export from the nucleus to the cytoplasm.
   1994..2020    +  CDS            Rev (fragment): human immunodeficiency virus 1 (HIV-1) Rev protein; rev; enhances nuclear export of unspliced and incompletely spliced viral mRNAs
   2024..2264    +  promoter       U6 promoter: RNA polymerase III promoter for human U6 snRNA
   2311..2378    +  misc_RNA       tracrRNA (fragment): trans-activating CRISPR RNA for the Streptococcus pyogenes CRISPR/Cas9 system
   2427..2544    +  misc_feature   cPPT/CTS: central polypurine tract and central termination sequence of HIV-1
   2613..2824    +  promoter       EF-1α core promoter: core promoter for human elongation factor EF-1α
   2850..3449    +  CDS            PuroR (fragment): puromycin N-acetyltransferase; pac from Streptomyces; confers resistance to puromycin
   3465..4053    +  misc_feature   WPRE: woodchuck hepatitis virus posttranscriptional regulatory element
   4104..4123    +  misc_feature   cPPT/CTS (fragment): central polypurine tract and central termination sequence of HIV-1
   4125..4358    +  LTR            3' LTR (ΔU3): self-inactivating 3' long terminal repeat (LTR) from HIV-1
   4436..4557    +  polyA_signal   SV40 poly(A) signal: SV40 polyadenylation signal
   4597..4732    +  rep_origin     SV40 ori: SV40 origin of replication
   4753..4771    -  promoter       T7 promoter: promoter for bacteriophage T7 RNA polymerase
   4779..4934    +  CDS            lacZα (fragment): LacZα fragment of β-galactosidase; lacZ fragment
   4939..5367    +  rep_origin     f1 ori (sequence partly withheld): f1 bacteriophage origin of replication; arrow indicates direction of (+) strand synthesis
   5420..5524    +  promoter       AmpR promoter: bla
   5525..6385    +  CDS            AmpR: β-lactamase; bla; confers resistance to ampicillin, carbenicillin, and related antibiotics
   6556..7144    +  rep_origin     ori: high-copy-number ColE1/pMB1/pBR322/pUC origin of replication
>Addgene plasmid #90598 | CDCA3 B11.6 gRNA | addgene full sequence | sequence record 183296 | Addgene NGS Result
AGTCAGTGAGCGAGGAAGCGGAAGAGCGCCCAATACGCAAACCGCCTCTCCCCGCGCGTTGGCCGATTCA
TTAATGCAGCTGGCACGACAGGTTTCCCGACTGGAAAGCGGGCAGTGAGCGCAACGCAATTAATGTGAGT
TAGCTCACTCATTAGGCACCCCAGGCTTTACACTTTATGCTTCCGGCTCGTATGTTGTGTGGAATTGTGA
GCGGATAACAATTTCACACAGGAAACAGCTATGACCATGATTACGCCAAGCGCGCAATTAACCCTCACTA
AAGGGAACAAAAGCTGGAGCTGCAAGCTTAATGTAGTCTTATGCAATACTCTTGTAGTCTTGCAACATGG
TAACGATGAGTTAGCAACATGCCTTACAAGGAGAGAAAAAGCACCGTGCATGCCGATTGGTGGAAGTAAG
GTGGTACGATCGTGCCTTATTAGGAAGGCAACAGACGGGTCTGACATGGATTGGACGAACCACTGAATTG
CCGCATTGCAGAGATATTGTATTTAAGTGCCTAGCTCGATACATAAACGGGTCTCTCTGGTTAGACCAGA
TCTGAGCCTGGGAGCTCTCTGGCTAACTAGGGAACCCACTGCTTAAGCCTCAATAAAGCTTGCCTTGAGT
GCTTCAAGTAGTGTGTGCCCGTCTGTTGTGTGACTCTGGTAACTAGAGATCCCTCAGACCCTTTTAGTCA
GTGTGGAAAATCTCTAGCAGTGGCGCCCGAACAGGGACTTGAAAGCGAAAGGGAAACCAGAGGAGCTCTC
TCGACGCAGGACTCGGCTTGCTGAAGCGCGCACGGCAAGAGGCGAGGGGCGGCGACTGGTGAGTACGCCA
AAAATTTTGACTAGCGGAGGCTAGAAGGAGAGAGATGGGTGCGAGAGCGTCAGTATTAAGCGGGGGAGAA
TTAGATCGCGATGGGAAAAAATTCGGTTAAGGCCAGGGGGAAAGAAAAAATATAAATTAAAACATATAGT
ATGGGCAAGCAGGGAGCTAGAACGATTCGCAGTTAATCCTGGCCTGTTAGAAACATCAGAAGGCTGTAGA
CAAATACTGGGACAGCTACAACCATCCCTTCAGACAGGATCAGAAGAACTTAGATCATTATATAATACAG
TAGCAACCCTCTATTGTGTGCATCAAAGGATAGAGATAAAAGACACCAAGGAAGCTTTAGACAAGATAGA
GGAAGAGCAAAACAAAAGTAAGACCACCGCACAGCAAGCGGCCGCTGATCTTCAGACCTGGAGGAGGAGA
TATGAGGGACAATTGGAGAAGTGAATTATATAAATATAAAGTAGTAAAAATTGAACCATTAGGAGTAGCA
CCCACCAAGGCAAAGAGAAGAGTGGTGCAGAGAGAAAAAAGAGCAGTGGGAATAGGAGCTTTGTTCCTTG
GGTTCTTGGGAGCAGCAGGAAGCACTATGGGCGCAGCGTCAATGACGCTGACGGTACAGGCCAGACAATT
ATTGTCTGGTATAGTGCAGCAGCAGAACAATTTGCTGAGGGCTATTGAGGCGCAACAGCATCTGTTGCAA
CTCACAGTCTGGGGCATCAAGCAGCTCCAGGCAAGAATCCTGGCTGTGGAAAGATACCTAAAGGATCAAC
AGCTCCTGGGGATTTGGGGTTGCTCTGGAAAACTCATTTGCACCACTGCTGTGCCTTGGAATGCTAGTTG
GAGTAATAAATCTCTGGAACAGATTTGGAATCACACGACCTGGATGGAGTGGGACAGAGAAATTAACAAT
TACACAAGCTTAATACACTCCTTAATTGAAGAATCGCAAAACCAGCAAGAAAAGAATGAACAAGAATTAT
TGGAATTAGATAAATGGGCAAGTTTGTGGAATTGGTTTAACATAACAAATTGGCTGTGGTATATAAAATT
ATTCATAATGATAGTAGGAGGCTTGGTAGGTTTAAGAATAGTTTTTGCTGTACTTTCTATAGTGAATAGA
GTTAGGCAGGGATATTCACCATTATCGTTTCAGACCCACCTCCCAACCCCGAGGGGACCCAGAGAGGGCC
TATTTCCCATGATTCCTTCATATTTGCATATACGATACAAGGCTGTTAGAGAGATAATTAGAATTAATTT
GACTGTAAACACAAAGATATTAGTACAAAATACGTGACGTAGAAAGTAATAATTTCTTGGGTAGTTTGCA
GTTTTAAAATTATGTTTTAAAATGGACTATCATATGCTTACCGTAACTTGAAAGTATTTCGATTTCTTGG
CTTTATATATCTTGTGGAAAGGACGAAACACCGTCCGTGCAATACCAAGAGTGTTTAAGAGCTATGCTGG
AAACAGCATAGCAAGTTTAAATAAGGCTAGTCCGTTATCAACTTGAAAAAGTGGCACCGAGTCGGTGCTT
TTTTTGAATTCTAGATCTTGAGACAAATGGCAGTATTCATCCACAATTTTAAAAGAAAAGGGGGGATTGG
GGGGTACAGTGCAGGGGAAAGAATAGTAGACATAATAGCAACAGACATACAAACTAAAGAATTACAAAAA
CAAATTACAAAAATTCAAAATTTTCGGGTTTATTACAGGGACAGCAGAGATCCACTTTGGCGCCGGCTCG
AGTGGCTCCGGTGCCCGTCAGTGGGCAGAGCGCACATCGCCCACAGTCCCCGAGAAGTTGGGGGGAGGGG
TCGGCAATTGAACCGGTGCCTAGAGAAGGTGGCGCGGGGTAAACTGGGAAAGTGATGTCGTGTACTGGCT
CCGCCTTTTTCCCGAGGGTGGGGGAGAACCGTATATAAGTGCAGTAGTCGCCGTGAACGTTCTTTTTCGC
AACGGGTTTGCCGCCAGAACACAGGTGTCGTGACGCGGGATCCGCCACCATGACCGAGTACAAGCCCACG
GTGCGCCTCGCCACCCGCGACGACGTCCCCAGGGCCGTACGCACCCTCGCCGCCGCGTTCGCCGACTACC
CCGCCACGCGCCACACCGTCGATCCGGACCGCCACATCGAGCGGGTCACCGAGCTGCAAGAACTCTTCCT
CACGCGCGTCGGGCTCGACATCGGCAAGGTGTGGGTCGCGGACGACGGCGCCGCGGTGGCGGTCTGGACC
ACGCCGGAGAGCGTCGAAGCGGGGGCGGTGTTCGCCGAGATCGGCCCGCGCATGGCCGAGTTGAGCGGTT
CCCGGCTGGCCGCGCAGCAACAGATGGAAGGCCTCCTGGCGCCGCACCGGCCCAAGGAGCCCGCGTGGTT
CCTGGCCACCGTCGGAGTCTCGCCCGACCACCAGGGCAAGGGTCTGGGCAGCGCCGTCGTGCTCCCCGGA
GTGGAGGCGGCCGAGCGCGCCGGGGTGCCCGCCTTCCTGGAGACCTCCGCGCCCCGCAACCTCCCCTTCT
ACGAGCGGCTCGGCTTCACCGTCACCGCCGACGTCGAGGTGCCCGAAGGACCGCGCACCTGGTGCATGAC
CCGCAAGCCCGGTGCCTGAACGCGTTAAGTCGACAATCAACCTCTGGATTACAAAATTTGTGAAAGATTG
ACTGGTATTCTTAACTATGTTGCTCCTTTTACGCTATGTGGATACGCTGCTTTAATGCCTTTGTATCATG
CTATTGCTTCCCGTATGGCTTTCATTTTCTCCTCCTTGTATAAATCCTGGTTGCTGTCTCTTTATGAGGA
GTTGTGGCCCGTTGTCAGGCAACGTGGCGTGGTGTGCACTGTGTTTGCTGACGCAACCCCCACTGGTTGG
GGCATTGCCACCACCTGTCAGCTCCTTTCCGGGACTTTCGCTTTCCCCCTCCCTATTGCCACGGCGGAAC
TCATCGCCGCCTGCCTTGCCCGCTGCTGGACAGGGGCTCGGCTGTTGGGCACTGACAATTCCGTGGTGTT
GTCGGGGAAATCATCGTCCTTTCCTTGGCTGCTCGCCTGTGTTGCCACCTGGATTCTGCGCGGGACGTCC
TTCTGCTACGTCCCTTCGGCCCTCAATCCAGCGGACCTTCCTTCCCGCGGCCTGCTGCCGGCTCTGCGGC
CTCTTCCGCGTCTTCGCCTTCGCCCTCAGACGAGTCGGATCTCCCTTTGGGCCGCCTCCCCGCGTCGACT
TTAAGACCAATGACTTACAAGGCAGCTGTAGATCTTAGCCACTTTTTAAAAGAAAAGGGGGGACTGGAAG
GGCTAATTCACTCCCAACGAAGACAAGATCTGCTTTTTGCTTGTACTGGGTCTCTCTGGTTAGACCAGAT
CTGAGCCTGGGAGCTCTCTGGCTAACTAGGGAACCCACTGCTTAAGCCTCAATAAAGCTTGCCTTGAGTG
CTTCAAGTAGTGTGTGCCCGTCTGTTGTGTGACTCTGGTAACTAGAGATCCCTCAGACCCTTTTAGTCAG
TGTGGAAAATCTCTAGCAGTACGTATAGTAGTTCATGTCATCTTATTATTCAGTATTTATAACTTGCAAA
GAAATGAATATCAGAGAGTGAGAGGAACTTGTTTATTGCAGCTTATAATGGTTACAAATAAAGCAATAGC
ATCACAAATTTCACAAATAAAGCATTTTTTTCACTGCATTCTAGTTGTGGTTTGTCCAAACTCATCAATG
TATCTTATCATGTCTGGCTCTAGCTATCCCGCCCCTAACTCCGCCCATCCCGCCCCTAACTCCGCCCAGT
TCCGCCCATTCTCCGCCCCATGGCTGACTAATTTTTTTTATTTATGCAGAGGCCGAGGCCGCCTCGGCCT
CTGAGCTATTCCAGAAGTAGTGAGGAGGCTTTTTTGGAGGCCTAGGGACGTACCCAATTCGCCCTATAGT
GAGTCGTATTACGCGCGCTCACTGGCCGTCGTTTTACAACGTCGTGACTGGGAAAACCCTGGCGTTACCC
AACTTAATCGCCTTGCAGCACATCCCCCTTTCGCCAGCTGGCGTAATAGCGAAGAGGCCCGCACCGATCG
CCCTTCCCAACAGTTGCGCAGCCTGAATGGCGAATGGG
[124 nt withheld, positions 4939-5062]
C
[91 nt withheld, positions 5064-5154]
A
[49 nt withheld, positions 5156-5204]
CCTTTGACGTTGGAGTCCACGTTCTTT
[37 nt withheld, positions 5232-5268]
ACCCTATCTCGGTCTATTCTTTTGATTTATAAGGGATTTTGCCGATTTCGGCCTATTGGTTAAAAAATGA
GCTGATTTAACAAAAATTTAACGCGAATTTTAACAAAATATTAACGCTTACAATTTAGGTGGCACTTTTC
GGGGAAATGTGCGCGGAACCCCTATTTGTTTATTTTTCTAAATACATTCAAATATGTATCCGCTCATGAG
ACAATAACCCTGATAAATGCTTCAATAATATTGAAAAAGGAAGAGTATGAGTATTCAACATTTCCGTGTC
GCCCTTATTCCCTTTTTTGCGGCATTTTGCCTTCCTGTTTTTGCTCACCCAGAAACGCTGGTGAAAGTAA
AAGATGCTGAAGATCAGTTGGGTGCACGAGTGGGTTACATCGAACTGGATCTCAACAGCGGTAAGATCCT
TGAGAGTTTTCGCCCCGAAGAACGTTTTCCAATGATGAGCACTTTTAAAGTTCTGCTATGTGGCGCGGTA
TTATCCCGTATTGACGCCGGGCAAGAGCAACTCGGTCGCCGCATACACTATTCTCAGAATGACTTGGTTG
AGTACTCACCAGTCACAGAAAAGCATCTTACGGATGGCATGACAGTAAGAGAATTATGCAGTGCTGCCAT
AACCATGAGTGATAACACTGCGGCCAACTTACTTCTGACAACGATCGGAGGACCGAAGGAGCTAACCGCT
TTTTTGCACAACATGGGGGATCATGTAACTCGCCTTGATCGTTGGGAACCGGAGCTGAATGAAGCCATAC
CAAACGACGAGCGTGACACCACGATGCCTGTAGCAATGGCAACAACGTTGCGCAAACTATTAACTGGCGA
ACTACTTACTCTAGCTTCCCGGCAACAATTAATAGACTGGATGGAGGCGGATAAAGTTGCAGGACCACTT
CTGCGCTCGGCCCTTCCGGCTGGCTGGTTTATTGCTGATAAATCTGGAGCCGGTGAGCGTGGGTCTCGCG
GTATCATTGCAGCACTGGGGCCAGATGGTAAGCCCTCCCGTATCGTAGTTATCTACACGACGGGGAGTCA
GGCAACTATGGATGAACGAAATAGACAGATCGCTGAGATAGGTGCCTCACTGATTAAGCATTGGTAACTG
TCAGACCAAGTTTACTCATATATACTTTAGATTGATTTAAAACTTCATTTTTAATTTAAAAGGATCTAGG
TGAAGATCCTTTTTGATAATCTCATGACCAAAATCCCTTAACGTGAGTTTTCGTTCCACTGAGCGTCAGA
CCCCGTAGAAAAGATCAAAGGATCTTCTTGAGATCCTTTTTTTCTGCGCGTAATCTGCTGCTTGCAAACA
AAAAAACCACCGCTACCAGCGGTGGTTTGTTTGCCGGATCAAGAGCTACCAACTCTTTTTCCGAAGGTAA
CTGGCTTCAGCAGAGCGCAGATACCAAATACTGTTCTTCTAGTGTAGCCGTAGTTAGGCCACCACTTCAA
GAACTCTGTAGCACCGCCTACATACCTCGCTCTGCTAATCCTGTTACCAGTGGCTGCTGCCAGTGGCGAT
AAGTCGTGTCTTACCGGGTTGGACTCAAGACGATAGTTACCGGATAAGGCGCAGCGGTCGGGCTGAACGG
GGGGTTCGTGCACACAGCCCAGCTTGGAGCGAACGACCTACACCGAACTGAGATACCTACAGCGTGAGCT
ATGAGAAAGCGCCACGCTTCCCGAAGGGAGAAAGGCGGACAGGTATCCGGTAAGCGGCAGGGTCGGAACA
GGAGAGCGCACGAGGGAGCTTCCAGGGGGAAACGCCTGGTATCTTTATAGTCCTGTCGGGTTTCGCCACC
TCTGACTTGAGCGTCGATTTTTGTGATGCTCGTCAGGGGGGCGGAGCCTATGGAAAAACGCCAGCAACGC
GGCCTTTTTACGGTTCCTGGCCTTTTGCTGGCCTTTTGCTCACATGTTCTTTCCTGCGTTATCCCCTGAT
TCTGTGGATAACCGTATTACCGCCTTTGAGTGAGCTGATACCGCTCGCCGCAGCCGAACGACCGAGCGCA
GCG
